>Addgene plasmid #73637 | pDEST-ORF-V1 | depositor full sequence | sequence record 149092 | pDEST-ORF-V1 sequence 5439 bps
GACGGATCGGGAGATCTCCCGATCCCCTATGGTCGACTCTCAGTACAATCTGCTCTGATGCCGCATAGTT
AAGCCAGTATCTGCTCCCTGCTTGTGTGTTGGAGGTCGCTGAGTAGTGCGCGAGCAAAATTTAAGCTACA
ACAAGGCAAGGCTTGACCGACAATTGCATGAAGAATCTGCTTAGGGTTAGGCGTTTTGCGCTGCTTCGCG
ATGTACGGGCCAGATATACGCGTTGACATTGATTATTGACTAGTTATTAATAGTAATCAATTACGGGGTC
ATTAGTTCATAGCCCATATATGGAGTTCCGCGTTACATAACTTACGGTAAATGGCCCGCCTGGCTGACCG
CCCAACGACCCCCGCCCATTGACGTCAATAATGACGTATGTTCCCATAGTAACGCCAATAGGGACTTTCC
ATTGACGTCAATGGGTGGAGTATTTACGGTAAACTGCCCACTTGGCAGTACATCAAGTGTATCATATGCC
AAGTACGCCCCCTATTGACGTCAATGACGGTAAATGGCCCGCCTGGCATTATGCCCAGTACATGACCTTA
TGGGACTTTCCTACTTGGCAGTACATCTACGTATTAGTCATCGCTATTACCATGGTGATGCGGTTTTGGC
AGTACATCAATGGGCGTGGATAGCGGTTTGACTCACGGGGATTTCCAAGTCTCCACCCCATTGACGTCAA
TGGGAGTTTGTTTTGGCACCAAAATCAACGGGACTTTCCAAAATGTCGTAACAACTCCGCCCCATTGACG
CAAATGGGCGGTAGGCGTGTACGGTGGGAGGTCTATATAAGCAGAGCTCTCTGGCTAACTAGAGAACCCA
CTGCTTACTGGCTTATCGAAATTAATACGACTCACTATAGGGAGACCCAAGCTGGCTAGCGTTTAAACTT
AAGCTTGGTACCATATTACGGGGTACTCGAGACAAGTTTGTACAAAAAAGCTGAACGAGAAACGTAAAAT
GATATAAATATCAATATATTAAATTAGATTTTGCATAAAAAACAGACTACATAATACTGTAAAACACAAC
ATATCCAGTCACTATGGCGGCCGCATTAGGCACCCCAGGCTTTACACTTTATGCTTCCGGCTCGTATAAT
GTGTGGATTTTGAGTTAGGATCCGTCGAGATTTTCAGGAGCTAAGGAAGCTAAAATGGAGAAAAAAATCA
CTGGATATACCACCGTTGATATATCCCAATGGCATCGTAAAGAACATTTTGAGGCATTTCAGTCAGTTGC
TCAATGTACCTATAACCAGACCGTTCAGCTGGATATTACGGCCTTTTTAAAGACCGTAAAGAAAAATAAG
CACAAGTTTTATCCGGCCTTTATTCACATTCTTGCCCGCCTGATGAATGCTCATCCGGAATTCCGTATGG
CAATGAAAGACGGTGAGCTGGTGATATGGGATAGTGTTCACCCTTGTTACACCGTTTTCCATGAGCAAAC
TGAAACGTTTTCATCGCTCTGGAGTGAATACCACGACGATTTCCGGCAGTTTCTACACATATATTCGCAA
GATGTGGCGTGTTACGGTGAAAACCTGGCCTATTTCCCTAAAGGGTTTATTGAGAATATGTTTTTCGTCT
CAGCCAATCCCTGGGTGAGTTTCACCAGTTTTGATTTAAACGTGGCCAATATGGACAACTTCTTCGCCCC
CGTTTTCACCATGGGCAAATATTATACGCAAGGCGACAAGGTGCTGATGCCGCTGGCGATTCAGGTTCAT
CATGCCGTCTGTGATGGCTTCCATGTCGGCAGAATGCTTAATGAATTACAACAGTACTGCGATGAGTGGC
AGGGCGGGGCGTAAAGATCTGGATCCGGCTTACTAAAAGCCAGATAACAGTATGCGTATTTGCGCGCTGA
TTTTTGCGGTATAAGAATATATACTGATATGTATACCCGAAGTATGTCAAAAAGAGGTGTGCTATGAAGC
AGCGTATTACAGTGACAGTTGACAGCGACAGCTATCAGTTGCTCAAGGCATATATGATGTCAATATCTCC
GGTCTGGTAAGCACAACCATGCAGAATGAAGCCCGTCGTCTGCGTGCCGAACGCTGGAAAGCGGAAAATC
AGGAAGGGATGGCTGAGGTCGCCCGGTTTATTGAAATGAACGGCTCTTTTGCTGACGAGAACAGGGACTG
GTGAAATGCAGTTTAAGGTTTACACCTATAAAAGAGAGAGCCGTTATCGTCTGTTTGTGGATGTACAGAG
TGATATTATTGACACGCCCGGGCGACGGATGGTGATCCCCCTGGCCAGTGCACGTCTGCTGTCAGATAAA
GTCTCCCGTGAACTTTACCCGGTGGTGCATATCGGGGATGAAAGCTGGCGCATGATGACCACCGATATGG
CCAGTGTGCCGGTCTCCGTTATCGGGGAAGAAGTGGCTGATCTCAGCCACCGCGAAAATGACATCAAAAA
CGCCATTAACCTGATGTTCTGGGGAATATAAATGTCAGGCTCCCTTATACACAGCCAGTCTGCAGGTCGA
CCATAGTGACTGGATATGTTGTGTTTTACAGTATTATGTAGTCTGTTTTTTATGCAAAATCTAATTTAAT
ATATTGATATTTATATCATTTTACGTTTCTCGTTCAGCTTTCTTGTACAAAGTGGTCATCGATGGTGGCG
GTGGCTCTGGAGGTGGTGGGTCCTCCGGAGTGAGCAAGGGCGAGGAGCTGTTCACCGGGGTGGTGCCCAT
CCTGGTCGAGCTGGACGGCGACGTAAACGGCCACAAGTTCAGCGTGTCCGGCGAGGGCGAGGGCGATGCC
ACCTACGGCAAGCTGACCCTGAAGCTGATCTGCACCACCGGCAAGCTGCCCGTGCCCTGGCCCACCCTCG
TGACCACCCTGGGCTACGGCCTGCAGTGCTTCGCCCGCTACCCCGACCACATGAAGCAGCACGACTTCTT
CAAGTCCGCCATGCCCGAAGGCTACGTCCAGGAGCGCACCATCTTCTTCAAGGACGACGGCAACTACAAG
ACCCGCGCCGAGGTGAAGTTCGAGGGCGACACCCTGGTGAACCGCATCGAGCTGAAGGGCATCGACTTCA
AGGAGGACGGCAACATCCTGGGGCACAAGCTGGAGTACAACTACAACAGCCACAACGTCTATATCACCGC
CGACAAGCAGTAATCTAGAGGGCCCGTTTAAACCCGCTGATCAGCCTCGACTGTGCCTTCTAGTTGCCAG
CCATCTGTTGTTTGCCCCTCCCCCGTGCCTTCCTTGACCCTGGAAGGTGCCACTCCCACTGTCCTTTCCT
AATAAAATGAGGAAATTGCATCGCATTGTCTGAGTAGGTGTCATTCTATTCTGGGGGGTGGGGTGGGGCA
GGACAGCAAGGGGGAGGATTGGGAAGACAATAGCAGGCATGCTGGGGATGCGGTGGGCTCTATGGCTTCT
GAGGCGGAAAGAACCAGCTGCATTAATGAATCGGCCAACGCGCGGGGAGAGGCGGTTTGCGTATTGGGCG
CTCTTCCGCTTCCTCGCTCACTGACTCGCTGCGCTCGGTCGTTCGGCTGCGGCGAGCGGTATCAGCTCAC
TCAAAGGCGGTAATACGGTTATCCACAGAATCAGGGGATAACGCAGGAAAGAACATGTGAGCAAAAGGCC
AGCAAAAGGCCAGGAACCGTAAAAAGGCCGCGTTGCTGGCGTTTTTCCATAGGCTCCGCCCCCCTGACGA
GCATCACAAAAATCGACGCTCAAGTCAGAGGTGGCGAAACCCGACAGGACTATAAAGATACCAGGCGTTT
CCCCCTGGAAGCTCCCTCGTGCGCTCTCCTGTTCCGACCCTGCCGCTTACCGGATACCTGTCCGCCTTTC
TCCCTTCGGGAAGCGTGGCGCTTTCTCAATGCTCACGCTGTAGGTATCTCAGTTCGGTGTAGGTCGTTCG
CTCCAAGCTGGGCTGTGTGCACGAACCCCCCGTTCAGCCCGACCGCTGCGCCTTATCCGGTAACTATCGT
CTTGAGTCCAACCCGGTAAGACACGACTTATCGCCACTGGCAGCAGCCACTGGTAACAGGATTAGCAGAG
CGAGGTATGTAGGCGGTGCTACAGAGTTCTTGAAGTGGTGGCCTAACTACGGCTACACTAGAAGGACAGT
ATTTGGTATCTGCGCTCTGCTGAAGCCAGTTACCTTCGGAAAAAGAGTTGGTAGCTCTTGATCCGGCAAA
CAAACCACCGCTGGTAGCGGTGGTTTTTTTGTTTGCAAGCAGCAGATTACGCGCAGAAAAAAAGGATCTC
AAGAAGATCCTTTGATCTTTTCTACGGGGTCTGACGCTCAGTGGAACGAAAACTCACGTTAAGGGATTTT
GGTCATGAGATTATCAAAAAGGATCTTCACCTAGATCCTTTTAAATTAAAAATGAAGTTTTAAATCAATC
TAAAGTATATATGAGTAAACTTGGTCTGACAGTTACCAATGCTTAATCAGTGAGGCACCTATCTCAGCGA
TCTGTCTATTTCGTTCATCCATAGTTGCCTGACTCCCCGTCGTGTAGATAACTACGATACGGGAGGGCTT
ACCATCTGGCCCCAGTGCTGCAATGATACCGCGAGACCCACGCTCACCGGCTCCAGATTTATCAGCAATA
AACCAGCCAGCCGGAAGGGCCGAGCGCAGAAGTGGTCCTGCAACTTTATCCGCCTCCATCCAGTCTATTA
ATTGTTGCCGGGAAGCTAGAGTAAGTAGTTCGCCAGTTAATAGTTTGCGCAACGTTGTTGCCATTGCTAC
AGGCATCGTGGTGTCACGCTCGTCGTTTGGTATGGCTTCATTCAGCTCCGGTTCCCAACGATCAAGGCGA
GTTACATGATCCCCCATGTTGTGCAAAAAAGCGGTTAGCTCCTTCGGTCCTCCGATCGTTGTCAGAAGTA
AGTTGGCCGCAGTGTTATCACTCATGGTTATGGCAGCACTGCATAATTCTCTTACTGTCATGCCATCCGT
AAGATGCTTTTCTGTGACTGGTGAGTACTCAACCAAGTCATTCTGAGAATAGTGTATGCGGCGACCGAGT
TGCTCTTGCCCGGCGTCAATACGGGATAATACCGCGCCACATAGCAGAACTTTAAAAGTGCTCATCATTG
GAAAACGTTCTTCGGGGCGAAAACTCTCAAGGATCTTACCGCTGTTGAGATCCAGTTCGATGTAACCCAC
TCGTGCACCCAACTGATCTTCAGCATCTTTTACTTTCACCAGCGTTTCTGGGTGAGCAAAAACAGGAAGG
CAAAATGCCGCAAAAAAGGGAATAAGGGCGACACGGAAATGTTGAATACTCATACTCTTCCTTTTTCAAT
ATTATTGAAGCATTTATCAGGGTTATTGTCTCATGAGCGGATACATATTTGAATGTATTTAGAAAAATAA
ACAAATAGGGGTTCCGCGCACATTTCCCCGAAAAGTGCCACCTGACGTC
Features (pLannotate 1.2.2; 18 found; start..end, strand, type, name):
     36..80      -  misc_feature   bom (fragment): basis of mobility region from pBR322
    235..614     +  enhancer       CMV enhancer: human cytomegalovirus immediate early enhancer
    615..818     +  promoter       CMV promoter: human cytomegalovirus (CMV) immediate early promoter
    814..847     +  LTR            5' LTR (truncated) (fragment): truncated 5' long terminal repeat (LTR) from HIV-1
    863..881     +  promoter       T7 promoter: promoter for bacteriophage T7 RNA polymerase
    942..1066    +  protein_bind   attR1: mutant version of attR; recombination site for the Gateway® LR reaction LR Clonase™
   1091..1121    +  promoter       lac UV5 promoter: E. coli lac promoter with an "up" mutation
   1145..1174    +  promoter       cat promoter (fragment): promoter of the E. coli cat gene encoding chloramphenicol acetyltransferase
   1175..1834    +  CDS            CmR: chloramphenicol acetyltransferase; cat; confers resistance to chloramphenicol
   2013..2171    +  CDS            ccdA (fragment): CCDA_ECO57 - Also known as H, letA. Experimental evidence at protein level: Swiss-Prot protein existence level 1. Antitoxin component of a type II toxin-antitoxin (TA) system which inhibits the post-segregational killing (PSK) of plasmid-free cells, also referred to as a plasmid addiction system. Binds to and blocks the activity of CcdB; will also remove bound CcdB protein from the CcdB-GyrA complex by forming a CcdA-CcdB complex, a process termed rejuvenation. Functions as a transcriptional corepressor for the ccdAB operon, repression also requires CcdB (By similarity). From Escherichia coli
   2176..2478    +  CDS            ccdB: CCDB_ECOLI - Also known as G, letB, letD. Experimental evidence at protein level: Swiss-Prot protein existence level 1. Toxic component of a type II toxin-antitoxin (TA) system, functioning in plasmid maintainence. Responsible for the post- segregational killing (PSK) of plasmid-free cells, also referred to as a plasmid addiction system. Half-life of over 2 hours. Cell killing by CcdB is accompanied by filamentation, defects in chromosome and plasmid segregation, defects in cell division, formation of anucleate cells, decreased DNA synthesis and plasmid loss. Interferes with the activity of DN
   2522..2646    -  protein_bind   attR2: mutant version of attR; recombination site for the Gateway® LR reaction LR Clonase™
   2690..3151    +  CDS            VN155(I152L): improved N-terminal fragment of mVenus for use in bimolecular fluorescence complementation (BiFC) (Kodama and Hu, 2010)
   3201..3425    +  polyA_signal   bGH poly(A) signal: bovine growth hormone polyadenylation signal
   3444..3501    -  CDS            lacI (fragment): lac repressor; lacI; The lac repressor binds to the lac operator to inhibit transcription in E. coli. This inhibition can be relieved by adding lactose or isopropyl-β-D-thiogalactopyranoside (IPTG).
   3684..4272    -  rep_origin     ori: high-copy-number ColE1/pMB1/pBR322/pUC origin of replication
   4443..5303    -  CDS            AmpR: β-lactamase; bla; confers resistance to ampicillin, carbenicillin, and related antibiotics
   5304..5408    -  promoter       AmpR promoter: bla
