[The description below was written by a language model from this plasmid's Addgene catalogue record and pLannotate feature annotations shown in this document.]
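Description:
pDEST-ORF-V1 is an empty Gateway destination vector for mammalian expression, built on the pcDNA3.1 backbone (5,439 bp in total). It is designed to fuse any open reading frame at its C terminus to fragment 1 (V1) of the Venus fluorescent protein. In bacteria it replicates from a high-copy ColE1/pUC-type origin and carries an ampicillin resistance gene (β-lactamase) with its own promoter. The unrecombined Gateway cassette adds a chloramphenicol resistance gene and the ccdB toxin gene, so the empty vector is maintained under dual selection in a ccdB-tolerant strain. The feature table shows no mammalian selection marker.

The expression unit consists of the CMV immediate-early enhancer and promoter, a T7 promoter, the attR1–CmR–ccdB–attR2 cassette, the Venus fragment coding sequence, and a bovine growth hormone polyadenylation signal. In an LR recombination reaction with an entry clone, the region between the attR sites is replaced by the gene of interest. Loss of ccdB provides counter-selection against unrecombined plasmid in standard strains. The inserted ORF then reads through the recombination site into the downstream, in-frame Venus fragment, which the annotation software matches to an N-terminal mVenus fragment of the kind used in bimolecular fluorescence complementation. Short annotated hits such as the HIV-1 LTR, lacI and bom fragments appear to be minor sequence matches rather than functional elements.

The fragment is non-fluorescent on its own. Fluorescence is restored only when an interacting partner fused to a complementary Venus fragment brings the two halves together. The associated publication applies this principle to bimolecular complementation affinity purification, which isolates specific protein dimers and identifies their interactors.
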