Addgene plasmid #73637: pDEST-ORF-V1
Purpose: (Empty Backbone) Gateway™ destination vector encoding C-terminal fusion with Venus fluorescent protein fragment 1 (V1)
Depositing lab: Darren Saunders. Depositing organization: Garvan Institute of Medical Research. Publication: Bimolecular complementation affinity purification (BiCAP) reveals dimer-specific protein interactions for ERBB2 dimers. Croucher DR, Iconomou M, Hastings JF, Kennedy SP, Han JZ, Shearer RF, McKenna J, Wan A, Lau J, Aparicio S, Saunders DN. Sci Signal. 2016 Jul 12;9(436):ra69. doi: 10.1126/scisignal.aaf0793. PubMed 27405979.
Backbone
  Vector backbone: pcDNA3.1
  Backbone manufacturer: Invitrogen
  Backbone size (bp): 5439
  Modifications to backbone: Insertion of Gateway compatible recombination site. Insertion of Venus fluorescent protein fragment (V1) downstream and in frame of Gateway compatible recombination site.
  Vector type: Mammalian Expression
  Promoter: CMV
  Tag / fusion protein: Venus fragment 1 (V1) (C terminal on insert)
Growth in bacteria
  Bacterial resistance: Chloramphenicol and Ampicillin, 25 & 100 μg/mL
  Growth temperature: 37°C
  Growth strain: ccdB Survival
  Copy number: High Copy
Gene/Insert
  Cloning method: Restriction Enzyme
  Sequencing primers: 5′ CGCACCATCTTCTTCAAG; 3′ CGTCGCCGTCCAGCTCGACCAG
Resource information
  A portion of this plasmid was derived from a plasmid made by: Venus fragment was a kind gift from Prof. Stephen Michnick (University of Montreal). Plasmid built by Darren N. Saunders, Adrian Wan and Joseph Lau.
Terms and licenses: Academic/Nonprofit Terms; Industry Terms: Not Available to Industry
How to cite: pDEST-ORF-V1 was a gift from Darren Saunders (Addgene plasmid # 73637 ; http://n2t.net/addgene:73637 ; RRID:Addgene_73637)
