>Addgene plasmid #73637 | pDEST-ORF-V1 | addgene partial sequence | sequence record 149085 | CAT-R 5'-GCAACTGACTGAAATGCCTC-3'
TTGGGATATATCAACGGTGGTATATCCAGTGATTTTTTTCTCCATTTTAGCTTCCTTAGCTCCTGAAAAT
CTCGACGGATCCTAACTCAAAATCCACACATTATACGAGCCGGAAGCATAAAGTGTAAAGCCTGGGGTGC
CTAATGCGGCCGCCATAGTGACTGGATATGTTGTGTTTTACAGTATTATGTAGTCTGTTTTTTATGCAAA
ATCTAATTTAATATATTGATATTTATATCATTTTACGTTTCTCGTTCAGCTTTTTTGTACAAACTTGTCT
CGAGTACCCCGTAATATGGTACCAAGCTTAAGTTTAAACGCTAGCCAGCTTGGGTCTCCCTATAGTGAGT
CGTATTAATTTCGATAAGCCAGTAAGCAGTGGGTTCTCTAGTTAGCCAGAGAGCTCTGCTTATATAGACC
TCCCACCGTACACGCCTACCGCCCATTTGCGTCAATGGGGCGGAGTTGTTACGACATTTTGGAAAGTCCC
GTTGATTTTGGTGCCAAAACAAACTCCCATTGACGTCAATGGGGTGGAGACTTGGAAATCCCCGTGAGTC
AAACCGCTATCCACGCCCATTGATGTACTGCCAAAACCGCATCACCATGGTAATAGCGATGACTAATACG
TAGATGTACTGCCAAGTAGGAAAGTCCCATAAGGTCATGTACTGGGCATAATGCCAGGCGGGCCATTTAC
CGTCATTGACGTCAATAGGGGGCGTACTTGGCATATGATACACTTGATGTACTGCCAAGTGGGCAGTTTA
CCGTAAATACTCCACCCATTGACGTCAATGGAAAGTCCCTATTGGCGTTACTATGGGAACATACGTCATT
ATTGACGTCAATGGGCGGGGGTCGTTGGGCGGTCAGCCAGGCGGGCCATTTACCGTAAGTTATGTAACGC
GGAACTCCATATATGGGCTATGAACTAATGACCCCGTAATTGATTACTATTAATAACTAGTCAATAATCA
ATGTCAACGCGTATATCTGGCCCGTACATCGCGA
