>Addgene plasmid #73637 | pDEST-ORF-V1 | addgene partial sequence | sequence record 149090 | ccdB-Fwd 5'-GCATGATGACCACCGATATG-3'
GGTCTCCGTTATCGGGGAAGAAGTGGCTGATCTCAGCCACCGCGAAAATGACATCAAAAACGCCATTAAC
CTGATGTTCTGGGGAATATAAATGTCAGGCTCCCTTATACACAGCCAGTCTGCAGGTCGACCATAGTGAC
TGGATATGTTGTGTTTTACAGTATTATGTAGTCTGTTTTTTATGCAAAATCTAATTTAATATATTGATAT
TTATATCATTTTACGTTTCTCGTTCAGCTTTCTTGTACAAAGTGGTCATCGATGGTGGCGGTGGCTCTGG
AGGTGGTGGGTCCTCCGGAGTGAGCAAGGGCGAGGAGCTGTTCACCGGGGTGGTGCCCATCCTGGTCGAG
CTGGACGGCGACGTAAACGGCCACAAGTTCAGCGTGTCCGGCGAGGGCGAGGGCGATGCCACCTACGGCA
AGCTGACCCTGAAGCTGATCTGCACCACCGGCAAGCTGCCCGTGCCCTGGCCCACCCTCGTGACCACCCT
GGGCTACGGCCTGCAGTGCTTCGCCCGCTACCCCGACCACATGAAGCAGCACGACTTCTTCAAGTCCGCC
ATGCCCGAAGGCTACGTCCAGGAGCGCACCATCTTCTTCAAGGACGACGGCAACTACAAGACCCGCGCCG
AGGTGAAGTTCGAGGGCGACACCCTGGTGAACCGCATCGAGCTGAAGGGCATCGACTTCAAGGAGGACGG
CAACATCCTGGGGCACAAGCTGGAGTACAACTACAACAGCCACAACGTCTATATCACCGCCGACAAGCAG
TAATCTAGAGGGCCCGTTTAAACCCGCTGATCAGCCTCGACTGTGCCTTCTAGTTGCCAGCCATCTGTTG
TTTGCCCCTCCCCCGTGCCTTCCTTGACCCTGGAAGGTGCCACTCCCACTGTCCTTTCCTAATAAAATGA
GGAAATTGCATCGCATTGTCTGAGTAGGTGTCATTCTATTCTGGGGG
